>Addgene plasmid #82330 | pICE-HA-Ku70-siR-Mut6E | depositor full sequence | sequence record 155730 | Full plasmid sequence
AAAGTGCCACCTGACGTCGACGGATCGGGAGATCCTGTACGGGCCAGATATCCGCGTTGACATTGATTAT
TGACTAGTTATTAATAGTAATCAATTACGGGGTCATTAGTTCATAGCCCATATATGGAGTTCCGCGTTAC
ATAACTTACGGTAAATGGCCCGCCTGGCTGACCGCCCAACGACCCCCGCCCATTGACGTCAATAATGACG
TATGTTCCCATAGTAACGCCAATAGGGACTTTCCATTGACGTCAATGGGTGGAGTATTTACGGTAAACTG
CCCACTTGGCAGTACATCAAGTGTATCATATGCCAAGTACGCCCCCTATTGACGTCAATGACGGTAAATG
GCCCGCCTGGCATTATGCCCAGTACATGACCTTATGGGACTTTCCTACTTGGCAGTACATCTACGTATTA
GTCATCGCTATTACCATGGTGATGCGGTTTTGGCAGTACATCAATGGGCGTGGATAGCGGTTTGACTCAC
GGGGATTTCCAAGTCTCCACCCCATTGACGTCAATGGGAGTTTGTTTTGGCACCAAAATCAACGGGACTT
TCCAAAATGTCGTAACAACTCCGCCCCATTGACGCAAATGGGCGGTAGGCGTGTACGGTGGGAGGTCTAT
ATAAGCAGAGCTCTCCCTATCAGTGATAGAGATCTCCCTATCAGTGATAGAGATCGTCGACGAGCTCGTT
TAGTGAACCGTCAGATCGCCTGGAGACGCCATCCACGCTGTTTTGACCTCCATAGAAGACACCGGGACCG
ATCCAGCCTCCGGCAAGCTTACCGGTCGCCACCATGTACCCCTACGATGTGCCTGACTACGCCCTCGAGT
CAGGGTGGGAGTCATATTACAAAACCGAGGGCGATGAAGAAGCAGAGGAAGAACAAGAAGAGAACCTTGA
AGCAAGTGGAGACTATAAATATTCAGGAAGAGATAGTTTGATTTTTTTGGTTGATGCCTCCAAGGCTATG
TTTGAATCTCAATCCGAGGACGAACTCACCCCTTTTGACATGAGCATCCAGTGTATCCAAAGTGTGTACA
TCAGTAAGATCATAAGCAGTGATCGAGATCTCTTGGCTGTGGTGTTCTATGGTACCGAGAAAGACAAAAA
TTCAGTGAATTTTAAAAATATTTACGTCTTACAGGAGCTGGATAATCCAGGTGCAAAACGAATTCTAGAG
CTTGACCAGTTTAAGGGGCAGCAGGGACAAAAACGTTTCCAAGACATGATGGGCCACGGATCTGACTACT
CACTCAGTGAAGTGCTGTGGGTCTGTGCCAACCTCTTTAGTGATGTCCAATTCAAGATGAGTCATAAGAG
GATCATGCTGTTCACCAATGAAGACAACCCCCATGGCAATGACAGTGCCAAAGCCAGCCGGGCCAGGACC
AAAGCCGGTGATCTCCGAGATACAGGCATCTTCCTTGACTTGATGCACCTGAAGAAACCTGGGGGCTTTG
ACATATCCTTGTTCTACAGAGATATCATCAGCATAGCAGAGGATGAGGACCTCAGGGTTCACTTTGAGGA
ATCCAGCAAGCTAGAAGACCTGTTGCGGAAGGTTCGCGCCAAGGAGACAAGGAAGCGAGCACTCAGCAGG
TTAAAGCTGAAGCTCAACAAAGATATAGTGATCTCTGTGGGCATTTATAATCTGGTCCAGAAGGCTCTCG
AACCTCCTCCAATAGAGCTCTATCGGGAAACAAATGAACCAGTGAAAACCAAGGAGCGGACCTTTAATAC
AAGTACAGGCGGTTTGCTTCTGCCTAGCGATACCAAGAGGTCTCAGATCTATGGGAGTCGTCAGATTATA
CTGGAGGAAGAGGAAACAGAAGAGCTAGAACGGTTTGATGATCCAGGTTTGATGCTCATGGGTTTCAAGC
CGTTGGTACTGCTGAAGAAACACCATTACCTGAGGCCCTCCCTGTTCGTGTACCCAGAGGAGTCGCTGGT
GATTGGGAGCTCAACCCTGTTCAGTGCTCTGCTCATCAAGTGTCTGGAGAAGGAGGTTGCAGCATTGTGC
AGATACACACCCGAGAGGAACATCCCTCCTTATTTTGTGGCTTTGGTGCCACAGGAAGAAGAGTTGGATG
ACCAGAAAATTCAGGTGACTCCTCCAGGCTTCCAGCTGGTCTTTTTACCCTTTGCTGATGATAAAAGGAA
GATGCCCTTTACTGAAAAAATCATGGCAACTCCAGAGCAGGTGGGCAAGATGAAGGCTATCGTTGAGAAG
CTTCGCTTCACATACAGAAGTGACAGCTTTGAGAACCCCGTGCTGCAGCAGCACTTCAGGAACCTGGAGG
CCTTGGCCTTGGATTTGATGGAGCCGGAACAAGCAGTGGACCTGACATTGCCCAAGGTTGAAGCAATGAA
TAAAAGACTGGGCTCCTTGGTGGATGAGTTTAAGGAGCTTGTTTACCCACCAGATTACAATCCTGAAGGG
AAAGTTACCAAGAGAAAACACGATAATGAAGGTTCTGGAAGCAAAAGGCCCAAGGTGGAGTATTCAGAAG
AGGAGCTGAAGACCCACATCAGCAAGGGTACGCTGGGCAAGTTCACTGTGCCCATGCTGAAAGAGGCCTG
CCGGGCTTACGGGCTGAAGAGTGGGCTGAAGAAGCAGGAGCTGCTGGAAGCCCTCACCAAGCACTTCCAG
GACTAAGCGGCCGCACGCGTCTGCAGTCTAGATAAACCCGCTGATCAGCCTCGACTGTGCCTTCTAGTTG
CCAGCCATCTGTTGTTTGCCCCTCCCCCGTGCCTTCCTTGACCCTGGAAGGTGCCACTCCCACTGTCCTT
TCCTAATAAAATGAGGAAATTGCATCGCATTGTCTGAGTAGGTGTCATTCTATTCTGGGGGGTGGGGTGG
GGCAGGACAGCAAGGGGGAGGATTGGGAAGACAATAGCAGGCATGCTGGGGATGCGGTGGGCTCTATGGC
TTCTGAGGCGGAAAGAACCAGCTGGGGCTCTAGGGGGTATCCCC
[124 nt withheld, positions 2985-3108]
C
[91 nt withheld, positions 3110-3200]
A
[49 nt withheld, positions 3202-3250]
CCTTTGACGTTGGAGTCCACGTTCTTT
[37 nt withheld, positions 3278-3314]
ACCCTATCTCGGTCTATTCTTTTGATTTATAAGGGATTTTGCCGATTTCGGCCTATTGGTTAAAAAATGA
GCTGATTTAACAAAAATTTAACGCGAATTAATTCTGTGGAATGTGTGTCAGTTAGGGTGTGGAAAGTCCC
CAGGCTCCCCAGCAGGCAGAAGTATGCAAAGCATGCATCTCAATTAGTCAGCAACCAGGTGTGGAAAGTC
CCCAGGCTCCCCAGCAGGCAGAAGTATGCAAAGCATGCATCTCAATTAGTCAGCAACCATAGTCCCGCCC
CTAACTCCGCCCATCCCGCCCCTAACTCCGCCCAGTTCCGCCCATTCTCCGCCCCATGGCTGACTAATTT
TTTTTATTTATGCAGAGGCCGAGGCCGCCTCTGCCTCTGAGCTATTCCAGAAGTAGTGAGGAGGCTTTTT
TGGAGGCCTAGGCTTTTGCAAAAAGCTCCCGGGAGCTTGTATATCCATTTTCGGATCTGATCAGCACGTG
ACCATGACCGAGTACAAGCCCACGGTGCGCCTCGCCACCCGCGACGACGTCCCCAGGGCCGTACGCACCC
TCGCCGCCGCGTTCGCCGACTACCCCGCCACGCGCCACACCGTCGATCCGGACCGCCACATCGAGCGGGT
CACCGAGCTGCAAGAACTCTTCCTCACGCGCGTCGGGCTCGACATCGGCAAGGTGTGGGTCGCGGACGAC
GGCGCCGCGGTGGCGGTCTGGACCACGCCGGAGAGCGTCGAAGCGGGGGCGGTGTTCGCCGAGATCGGCC
CGCGCATGGCCGAGTTGAGCGGTTCCCGGCTGGCCGCGCAGCAACAGATGGAAGGCCTCCTGGCGCCGCA
CCGGCCCAAGGAGCCCGCGTGGTTCCTGGCCACCGTCGGCGTCTCGCCCGACCACCAGGGCAAGGGTCTG
GGCAGCGCCGTCGTGCTCCCCGGAGTGGAGGCGGCCGAGCGCGCCGGGGTGCCCGCCTTCCTGGAGACCT
CCGCGCCCCGCAACCTCCCCTTCTACGAGCGGCTCGGCTTCACCGTCACCGCCGACGTCGAGGTGCCCGA
AGGACCGCGCACCTGGTGCATGACCCGCAAGCCCGGTGCCTGACACGTGCTACGAGATTTCGATTCCACC
GCCGCCTTCTATGAAAGGTTGGGCTTCGGAATCGTTTTCCGGGACGCCGGCTGGATGATCCTCCAGCGCG
GGGATCTCATGCTGGAGTTCTTCGCCCACCCCAACTTGTTTATTGCAGCTTATAATGGTTACAAATAAAG
CAATAGCATCACAAATTTCACAAATAAAGCATTTTTTTCACTGCATTCTAGTTGTGGTTTGTCCAAACTC
ATCAATGTATCTTATCATGTCTGGCTAGCCGTCGACCTCTAGCTAGAGCTTGGCGTAATCATGGTCATAG
CTGTTTCCTGTGTGAAATTGTTATCCGCTCACAATTCCACACAACATACGAGCCGGAAGCATAAAGTGTA
AAGCCTGGGGTGCCTAATGAGTGAGCTAACTCACATTAATTGCGTTGCGCTCACTGCCCGCTTTCCAGTC
GGGAAACCTGTCGTGCCAGCTGCATTAATGAATCGGCCAACGCGCGGGGAGAGGCGGTTTGCGTATTGGG
CGCTCTTCCGCTTCCTCGCTCACTGACTCGCTGCGCTCGGTCGTTCGGCTGCGGCGAGCGGTATCAGCTC
ACTCAAAGGCGGTAATACGGTTATCCACAGAATCAGGGGATAACGCAGGAAAGAACATGTGAGCAAAAGG
CCAGCAAAAGGCCAGGAACCGTAAAAAGGCCGCGTTGCTGGCGTTTTTCCATAGGCTCCGCCCCCCTGAC
GAGCATCACAAAAATCGACGCTCAAGTCAGAGGTGGCGAAACCCGACAGGACTATAAAGATACCAGGCGT
TTCCCCCTGGAAGCTCCCTCGTGCGCTCTCCTGTTCCGACCCTGCCGCTTACCGGATACCTGTCCGCCTT
TCTCCCTTCGGGAAGCGTGGCGCTTTCTCATAGCTCACGCTGTAGGTATCTCAGTTCGGTGTAGGTCGTT
CGCTCCAAGCTGGGCTGTGTGCACGAACCCCCCGTTCAGCCCGACCGCTGCGCCTTATCCGGTAACTATC
GTCTTGAGTCCAACCCGGTAAGACACGACTTATCGCCACTGGCAGCAGCCACTGGTAACAGGATTAGCAG
AGCGAGGTATGTAGGCGGTGCTACAGAGTTCTTGAAGTGGTGGCCTAACTACGGCTACACTAGAAGAACA
GTATTTGGTATCTGCGCTCTGCTGAAGCCAGTTACCTTCGGAAAAAGAGTTGGTAGCTCTTGATCCGGCA
AACAAACCACCGCTGGTAGCGGTTTTTTTGTTTGCAAGCAGCAGATTACGCGCAGAAAAAAAGGATCTCA
AGAAGATCCTTTGATCTTTTCTACGGGGTCTGACGCTCAGTGGAACGAAAACTCACGTTAAGGGATTTTG
GTCATGAGATTATCAAAAAGGATCTTCACCTAGATCCTTTTAAATTAAAAATGAAGTTTTAAATCAATCT
AAAGTATATATGAGTAAACTTGGTCTGACAGTTACCAATGCTTAATCAGTGAGGCACCTATCTCAGCGAT
CTGTCTATTTCGTTCATCCATAGTTGCCTGACTCCCCGTCGTGTAGATAACTACGATACGGGAGGGCTTA
CCATCTGGCCCCAGTGCTGCAATGATACCGCGAGACCCACGCTCACCGGCTCCAGATTTATCAGCAATAA
ACCAGCCAGCCGGAAGGGCCGAGCGCAGAAGTGGTCCTGCAACTTTATCCGCCTCCATCCAGTCTATTAA
TTGTTGCCGGGAAGCTAGAGTAAGTAGTTCGCCAGTTAATAGTTTGCGCAACGTTGTTGCCATTGCTACA
GGCATCGTGGTGTCACGCTCGTCGTTTGGTATGGCTTCATTCAGCTCCGGTTCCCAACGATCAAGGCGAG
TTACATGATCCCCCATGTTGTGCAAAAAAGCGGTTAGCTCCTTCGGTCCTCCGATCGTTGTCAGAAGTAA
GTTGGCCGCAGTGTTATCACTCATGGTTATGGCAGCACTGCATAATTCTCTTACTGTCATGCCATCCGTA
AGATGCTTTTCTGTGACTGGTGAGTACTCAACCAAGTCATTCTGAGAATAGTGTATGCGGCGACCGAGTT
GCTCTTGCCCGGCGTCAATACGGGATAATACCGCGCCACATAGCAGAACTTTAAAAGTGCTCATCATTGG
AAAACGTTCTTCGGGGCGAAAACTCTCAAGGATCTTACCGCTGTTGAGATCCAGTTCGATGTAACCCACT
CGTGCACCCAACTGATCTTCAGCATCTTTTACTTTCACCAGCGTTTCTGGGTGAGCAAAAACAGGAAGGC
AAAATGCCGCAAAAAAGGGAATAAGGGCGACACGGAAATGTTGAATACTCATACTCTTCCTTTTTCAATA
TTATTGAAGCATTTATCAGGGTTATTGTCTCATGAGCGGATACATATTTGAATGTATTTAGAAAAATAAA
CAAATAGGGGTTCCGCGCACATTTCCCCGA
Features (pLannotate 1.2.2; 20 found; start..end, strand, type, name):
     59..438     +  enhancer       CMV enhancer: human cytomegalovirus immediate early enhancer
    439..642     +  promoter       CMV promoter: human cytomegalovirus (CMV) immediate early promoter
    644..663     +  promoter       PLtetO-1 promoter (fragment): modified phage lambda PL promoter with tet operator sites (Lutz and Bujard, 1997)
    665..684     +  promoter       PLtetO-1 promoter (fragment): modified phage lambda PL promoter with tet operator sites (Lutz and Bujard, 1997)
    692..725     +  promoter       TRE3GV promoter (fragment): 3rd-generation Tet-responsive promoter that can be activated by binding of Tet-On® 3G, optimized for retroviral and lentiviral vectors
    840..2663    +  CDS            XRCC6: XRCC6_HUMAN - Also known as G22P1. Experimental evidence at protein level: Swiss-Prot protein existence level 1. Single-stranded DNA-dependent ATP-dependent helicase. Has a role in chromosome translocation. The DNA helicase II complex binds preferentially to fork-like ends of double-stranded DNA in a cell cycle-dependent manner. It works in the 3'-5' direction. Binding to DNA may be mediated by XRCC6. Involved in DNA non-homologous end joining (NHEJ) required for double-strand break repair and V(D)J recombination. The XRCC5/6 dimer acts as regulatory subunit of the DNA-dependent protein kinase
   2715..2939    +  polyA_signal   bGH poly(A) signal: bovine growth hormone polyadenylation signal
   2943..2964    +  promoter       SV40 promoter (fragment): SV40 enhancer and early promoter
   2985..3413    +  rep_origin     f1 ori (sequence partly withheld): f1 bacteriophage origin of replication; arrow indicates direction of (+) strand synthesis
   3427..3756    +  promoter       SV40 promoter: SV40 enhancer and early promoter
   3808..4407    +  CDS            PuroR: puromycin N-acetyltransferase; pac from Streptomyces alboniger; confers resistance to puromycin
   4417..4542    +  CDS            ble (fragment): BLE_KLEPN - Experimental evidence at protein level: Swiss-Prot protein existence level 1. Binding protein with a strong affinity to the bleomycin family of antibiotics. Binds to CL990; an antimitotic-antibiotic compound. From Klebsiella pneumoniae.
   4537..4658    +  polyA_signal   SV40 poly(A) signal: SV40 polyadenylation signal
   4732..4748    -  protein_bind   lac operator: The lac repressor binds to the lac operator to inhibit transcription in E. coli. This inhibition can be relieved by adding lactose or isopropyl-β-D-thiogalactopyranoside (IPTG). lac repressor encoded by lacI
   4756..4786    -  promoter       lac promoter: promoter for the E. coli lac operon
   4801..4822    -  protein_bind   CAP binding site: CAP binding activates transcription in the presence of cAMP. E. coli catabolite activator protein
   4835..4927    -  CDS            lacI (fragment): lac repressor; lacI; The lac repressor binds to the lac operator to inhibit transcription in E. coli. This inhibition can be relieved by adding lactose or isopropyl-β-D-thiogalactopyranoside (IPTG).
   5110..5695    -  rep_origin     ori: high-copy-number ColE1/pMB1/pBR322/pUC origin of replication
   5866..6726    -  CDS            AmpR: β-lactamase; bla; confers resistance to ampicillin, carbenicillin, and related antibiotics
   6727..6831    -  promoter       AmpR promoter: bla
