[The description below was written by a language model from this plasmid's Addgene catalogue record and pLannotate feature annotations shown in this document.]
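Description:
pICE-HA-Ku70-siR-Mut6E is a 6.8 kb mammalian expression plasmid built on the synthetic pICE backbone, which was modified to carry an HA tag and cloning sites. It is propagated in E. coli as a high-copy plasmid through a ColE1/pUC-type origin with ampicillin selection (AmpR under its own bla promoter). An f1 origin and remnants of the lac promoter/operator region are also present. For selection in mammalian cells, an SV40 enhancer/early promoter drives the puromycin N-acetyltransferase gene, which is followed by an SV40 polyadenylation signal. A short ble fragment annotated between the two appears to be a non-functional leftover from an earlier marker.

The payload is human Ku70 (XRCC6), cloned between XhoI and NotI so that it is fused in frame to the backbone-encoded N-terminal HA tag and terminated by the bGH poly(A) signal. The coding sequence carries six charge-reversing or acidic substitutions (K282E, K287E, T300E, K331E, K338E, R403E; "Mut6E") that abolish DNA binding. It is also described as siRNA-resistant, so the exogenous protein persists when endogenous Ku70 is knocked down. Expression comes from a CMV-tet promoter: the CMV enhancer and immediate-early promoter are followed by tet operator sequences, which the annotation software picks up as short PLtetO-1 and TRE fragments. In ordinary cells, which lack Tet repressor, this promoter is constitutive. In T-REx cells, which express the repressor, transcription is blocked until doxycycline is added.

The plasmid suits knockdown-and-complementation experiments that test whether Ku70 functions depend on DNA binding. The associated work concerns Ku's role in regulating p53 mRNA translation.
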