Addgene plasmid #82330: pICE-HA-Ku70-siR-Mut6E
Purpose: Plasmid for constitutive or doxy-inducible expression of mutant human Ku70 unable to bind DNA and resistant to siRNA. Confers resistance to puro. Use T-REx cells for doxycycline-inducible expression.
Depositing lab: Sébastien Britton & Patrick Calsou. Depositing organization: CNRS, Delegation Midi Pyrenees. Publication: A novel cytoprotective function for the DNA repair protein Ku in regulating p53 mRNA translation and function. Lamaa A, Le Bras M, Skuli N, Britton S, Frit P, Calsou P, Prats H, Cammas A, Millevoi S. EMBO Rep. 2016 Apr;17(4):508-18. doi: 10.15252/embr.201541181. Epub 2016 Mar 10. PubMed 26964895.
Backbone
  Vector backbone: pICE
  Backbone manufacturer: Synthetic - Addgene plasmid #46960
  Backbone size w/o insert (bp): 5009
  Total vector size (bp): 6844
  Modifications to backbone: HA tag and cloning sites
  Vector type: Mammalian Expression
  Selectable markers: Puromycin
Growth in bacteria
  Bacterial resistance: Ampicillin, 100 μg/mL
  Growth temperature: 37°C
  Growth strain: DH5alpha
  Copy number: High Copy
Gene/Insert
  Gene/Insert name: Ku70 (alt name: XRCC6)
  Species: H. sapiens (human)
  Insert size (bp): 1830
  Mutation: Mut6E corresponding to K282E K287E T300E K331E K338E R403E; mutant unable to bind to DNA
  Entrez Gene: XRCC6 (a.k.a. CTC75, CTCBF, G22P1, KU70, ML8, TLAA)
  Promoter: CMV-tet
  Tag / fusion protein: HA (N terminal on backbone)
  Cloning method: Restriction Enzyme; 5′ cloning site XhoI (not destroyed); 3′ cloning site NotI (not destroyed)
  Sequencing primers: 5′ CMV-F; 3′ BGH-R
Terms and licenses: Academic/Nonprofit Terms; Industry Terms: Not Available to Industry
How to cite: pICE-HA-Ku70-siR-Mut6E was a gift from Sébastien Britton & Patrick Calsou (Addgene plasmid # 82330 ; http://n2t.net/addgene:82330 ; RRID:Addgene_82330)
