>Addgene plasmid #82330 | pICE-HA-Ku70-siR-Mut6E | addgene partial sequence | sequence record 158155 | CMV-F 5'-CGCAAATGGGCGGTAGGCGTG-3'
AGCAGAGCTCTCCCTATCAGTGATAGAGATCTCCCTATCAGTGATAGAGATCGTCGACGAGCTCGTTTAG
TGAACCGTCAGATCGCCTGGAGACGCCATCCACGCTGTTTTGACCTCCATAGAAGACACCGGGACCGATC
CAGCCTCCGGCAAGCTTACCGGTCGCCACCATGTACCCCTACGATGTGCCTGACTACGCCCTCGAGTCAG
GGTGGGAGTCATATTACAAAACCGAGGGCGATGAAGAAGCAGAGGAAGAACAAGAAGAGAACCTTGAAGC
AAGTGGAGACTATAAATATTCAGGAAGAGATAGTTTGATTTTTTTGGTTGATGCCTCCAAGGCTATGTTT
GAATCTCAATCCGAGGACGAACTCACCCCTTTTGACATGAGCATCCAGTGTATCCAAAGTGTGTACATCA
GTAAGATCATAAGCAGTGATCGAGATCTCTTGGCTGTGGTGTTCTATGGTACCGAGAAAGACAAAAATTC
AGTGAATTTTAAAAATATTTACGTCTTACAGGAGCTGGATAATCCAGGTGCAAAACGAATTCTAGAGCTT
GACCAGTTTAAGGGGCAGCAGGGACAAAAACGTTTCCAAGACATGATGGGCCACGGATCTGACTACTCAC
TCAGTGAAGTGCTGTGGGTCTGTGCCAACCTCTTTAGTGATGTCCAATTCAAGATGAGTCATAAGAGGAT
CATGCTGTTCACCAATGAAGACAACCCCCATGGCAATGACAGTGCCAAAGCCAGCCGGGCCAGGACCAAA
GCCGGTGATCTCC
