>Addgene plasmid #82330 | pICE-HA-Ku70-siR-Mut6E | addgene partial sequence | sequence record 158156 | BGH-rev 5'-TAGAAGGCACAGTCGAGG-3'
ACGCGTGCGGCCGCTTAGTCCTGGAAGTGCTTGGTGAGGGCTTCCAGCAGCTCCTGCTTCTTCAGCCCAC
TCTTCAGCCCGTAAGCCCGGCAGGCCTCTTTCAGCATGGGCACAGTGAACTTGCCCAGCGTACCCTTGCT
GATGTGGGTCTTCAGCTCCTCTTCTGAATACTCCACCTTGGGCCTTTTGCTTCCAGAACCTTCATTATCG
TGTTTTCTCTTGGTAACTTTCCCTTCAGGATTGTAATCTGGTGGGTAAACAAGCTCCTTAAACTCATCCA
CCAAGGAGCCCAGTCTTTTATTCATTGCTTCAACCTTGGGCAATGTCAGGTCCACTGCTTGTTCCGGCTC
CATCAAATCCAAGGCCAAGGCCTCCAGGTTCCTGAAGTGCTGCTGCAGCACGGGGTTCTCAAAGCTGTCA
CTTCTGTATGTGAAGCGAAGCTTCTCAACGATAGCCTTCATCTTGCCCACCTGCTCTGGAGTTGCCATGA
TTTTTTCAGTAAAGGGCATCTTCCTTTTATCATCAGCAAAGGGTAAAAAGACCAGCTGGAAGCCTGGAGG
AGTCACCTGAATTTTCTGGTCATCCAACTCTTCTTCCTGTGGCACCAAAGCCACAAAATAAGGAGGGATG
TTCCTCTCGGGTGTGTATCTGCACAATGCTGCAACCTCCTTCTCCAGACACTTGATGAGCAGAGCACTGA
ACAGGGTTGAGCTCCCAATCACCAGCGACTCCTCTGGGTACACGAACAGGGAGGGCCTCAGGTAATGGTG
TTTCTTCAGCAGTACCAACGGCTTGAAACCCATGAGCATCAAACCTGGATCATCAAACCGTT
