>Addgene plasmid #82330 | pICE-HA-Ku70-siR-Mut6E | addgene partial sequence | sequence record 158981 | hKu70-F1 5'-ctttgaggaatccagcaagc-3'
GAGACAAGGAAGCGAGCACTCAGCAGGTTAAAGCTGAAGCTCAACAAAGATATAGTGATCTCTGTGGGCA
TTTATAATCTGGTCCAGAAGGCTCTCGAACCTCCTCCAATAGAGCTCTATCGGGAAACAAATGAACCAGT
GAAAACCAAGGAGCGGACCTTTAATACAAGTACAGGCGGTTTGCTTCTGCCTAGCGATACCAAGAGGTCT
CAGATCTATGGGAGTCGTCAGATTATACTGGAGGAAGAGGAAACAGAAGAGCTAGAACGGTTTGATGATC
CAGGTTTGATGCTCATGGGTTTCAAGCCGTTGGTACTGCTGAAGAAACACCATTACCTGAGGCCCTCCCT
GTTCGTGTACCCAGAGGAGTCGCTGGTGATTGGGAGCTCAACCCTGTTCAGTGCTCTGCTCATCAAGTGT
CTGGAGAAGGAGGTTGCAGCATTGTGCAGATACACACCCGAGAGGAACATCCCTCCTTATTTTGTGGCTT
TGGTGCCACAGGAAGAAGAGTTGGATGACCAGAAAATTCAGGTGACTCCTCCAGGCTTCCAGCTGGTCTT
TTTACCCTTTGCTGATGATAAAAGGAAGATGCCCTTTACTGAAAAAATCATGGCAACTCCAGAGCAGGTG
GGCAAGATGAAGGCTATCGTTGAGAAGCTTCGCTTCACATACAGAAGTGACAGCTTTGAGAACCCCGTGC
TGCAGCAGCACTTCAGGAACCTGGAGGCCTTGGCCTTGGATTTGATGGAGCCGGAACAAGCAGTGGACCT
GACATTGCCCAAGGTTGAAGCAATGAATAAAAGACTGGGCTCCTTGGTGGATGAGTTTAAGGAGCTTGTT
TACCCACC
